>Addgene plasmid #39017 | MDP1 | depositor partial sequence | sequence record 49075 | MDP1 sequence 589 bps
ATGCACCATCATCATCATCATTCTTCTGGTGTAGATCTGGGTACCGAGAACCTGTACTTCCAATCCATGG
CGCGGCTACCGAAGCTGGCAGTCTTTGATTTGGATTACACTCTCTGGCCTTTCTGGGTCGACACGCACGT
AGACCCTCCGTTCCATAAGAGCAGTGATGGAACTGTACGAGATAGGCGGGGCCAAGACGTCCGACTGTAC
CCAGAGGTGCCTGAGGTCCTAAAACGATTGCAGAGCCTTGGGGTGCCCGGTGCGGCTGCTTCAAGGACAA
GTGAGATAGAAGGGGCCAACCAGCTACTGGAGCTCTTTGACCTCTTCAGGTACTTTGTTCATCGGGAAAT
CTATCCAGGCAGCAAGATCACACACTTTGAGAGGTTGCAGCAGAAGACTGGAATTCCTTTCTCCCAGATG
ATCTTCTTTGATGATGAGAGGCGGAATATTGTAGACGTCAGCAAACTGGGTGTTACCTGCATTCACATCC
AGAATGGAATGAATCTTCAAACTCTAAGTCAAGGGTTAGAGACATTTGCGAAGGCCCAAACTGGGCCTTT
GTGACAGTAAAGGTGGATACGGATCCGAA
