>Addgene plasmid #39017 | MDP1 | addgene partial sequence | sequence record 52994 | T7 5'-TAATACGACTCACTATAGGG-3'
AGGAGATATACATATGCACCATCATCATCATCATTCTTCTGGTGTAGATCTGGGTACCGAGAACCTGTAC
TTCCAATCCATGGCGCGGCTACCGAAGCTGGCAGTCTTTGATTTGGATTACACTCTCTGGCCTTTCTGGG
TCGACACGCACGTAGACCCTCCGTTCCATAAGAGCAGTGATGGAACTGTACGAGATAGGCGGGGCCAAGA
CGTCCGACTGTACCCAGAGGTGCCTGAGGTCCTAAAACGATTGCAGAGCCTTGGGGTGCCCGGTGCGGCT
GCTTCAAGGACAAGTGAGATAGAAGGGGCCAACCAGCTACTGGAGCTCTTTGACCTCTTCAGGTACTTTG
TTCATCGGGAAATCTATCCAGGCAGCAAGATCACACACTTTGAGAGGTTGCAGCAGAAGACTGGAATTCC
TTTCTCCCAGATGATCTTCTTTGATGATGAGAGGCGGAATATTGTAGACGTCAGCAAACTGGGTGTTACC
TGCATTCACATCCAGAATGGAATGAATCTTCAAACTCTAAGTCAAGGGTTAGAGACATTTGCGAAGGCCC
AAACTGGGCCTTTGTGACAGTAAAGGTGGATACGGATCCGAATTCGAGCTCCGTCGACAAGCTTGCGGCC
GCACTCGAGCACCACCACCACCACCACTGAGATCCGGCTGCTAACAAAGCCCGAAAGGAAGCTGAGTTGG
CTGCTGCCACCGCTGAGCAATAACTAGCATAACCCCTTGGGGCCTCTAAACGGGTCTTGAGGGGTTTTTT
GCTGAAAGGAGGAACTATATCCGGATTGGCGAATGGGACGCGCCCTGTA
