>Addgene plasmid #39017 | MDP1 | addgene partial sequence | sequence record 53338 | T7_term
ACAAAGGCCCAGTTTGGGCCTTCGCAAATGTCTCTAACCCTTGACTTAGAGTTTGAAGATTCATTCCATT
CTGGATGTGAATGCAGGTAACACCCAGTTTGCTGACGTCTACAATATTCCGCCTCTCATCATCAAAGAAG
ATCATCTGGGAGAAAGGAATTCCAGTCTTCTGCTGCAACCTCTCAAAGTGTGTGATCTTGCTGCCTGGAT
AGATTTCCCGATGAACAAAGTACCTGAAGAGGTCAAAGAGCTCCAGTAGCTGGTTGGCCCCTTCTATCTC
ACTTGTCCTTGAAGCAGCCGCACCGGGCACCCCAAGGCTCTGCAATCGTTTTAGGACCTCAGGCACCTCT
GGGTACAGTCGGACGTCTTGGCCCCGCCTATCTCGTACAGTTCCATCACTGCTCTTATGGAACGGAGGGT
CTACGTGCGTGTCGACCCAGAAAGGCCAGAGAGTGTAATCCAAATCAAAGACTGCCAGCTTCGGTAGCCG
CGCCATGGATTGGAAGTACAGGTTCTCGGTACCCAGATCTACACCAGAAGAATGATGATGATGATGGTGC
ATATGTATATCTCCTTCTTAAAGTTAAACAAAATTATTTCTAGAGGGGGAATTGTTTATCCGCTCACAAA
TTCCCCCTAATAGTGAAGTCGGTATTTAA
