[The description below was written by a language model from this plasmid's Addgene catalogue record.]
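Description:
MDP1 is a bacterial expression plasmid built on the pNIC28-Bsa4 backbone from the SGC, carrying a human insert encoding magnesium-dependent phosphatase 1 (MDP1, also known as FN6PASE or MDP-1). The insert is recorded as 589 bp and was introduced by ligation-independent cloning. The record cautions that it may not represent the full open reading frame, which is common for constructs whose boundaries were chosen to favour soluble, crystallisable protein. The plasmid is maintained in E. coli under kanamycin selection and is listed as low copy. The origin of replication is not stated, and no feature table is provided.

The protein is expressed with an N-terminal His tag followed by a TEV protease recognition site. The His tag allows capture by immobilised metal affinity chromatography, and the TEV site allows the tag to be cleaved off afterwards to leave a near-native protein. The promoter is not explicitly named in the record, but the listed sequencing primers, T7 forward and T7 terminator, indicate that the insert sits between T7 promoter and terminator elements. Expression would therefore be expected in an E. coli host that supplies T7 RNA polymerase, whereas the listed strain, Mach1, is a cloning and propagation host.

The stated purpose is production of recombinant protein for structure determination, and the insert's alternative names include a Protein Data Bank entry, linking the construct to a deposited MDP1 structure. It is suited to producing purified human MDP1 for crystallography and for related biochemical or biophysical work.
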