Addgene plasmid #39017: MDP1
Purpose: Bacterial expression for structure determination; may not be full ORF
Depositing lab: Nicola Burgess-Brown. Depositing organization: University of Oxford.
Backbone
  Vector backbone: pNIC28-Bsa4
  Backbone manufacturer: SGC
  Vector type: Bacterial Expression
Growth in bacteria
  Bacterial resistance: Kanamycin, 50 μg/mL
  Growth temperature: 37°C
  Growth strain: Mach1
  Copy number: Low Copy
Gene/Insert
  Gene/Insert name: MDP1 (alt names: magnesium-dependent phosphatase 1; PDB:2WM8)
  Species: H. sapiens (human)
  Insert size (bp): 589
  Entrez Gene: MDP1 (a.k.a. FN6PASE, MDP-1)
  Tag / fusion protein: His Tev (N terminal on insert)
  Cloning method: Ligation Independent Cloning
  Sequencing primers: 5′ T7; 3′ T7-term
Terms and licenses: Academic/Nonprofit Terms; Industry Terms: Not Available to Industry
How to cite: MDP1 was a gift from Nicola Burgess-Brown (Addgene plasmid # 39017 ; http://n2t.net/addgene:39017 ; RRID:Addgene_39017)
